Addgene plasmid #185013: pET-45b-mEGFP
Purpose: Bacterial Expression of 6xHis Sirius-GFP Fusion Protein
Depositing lab: Denes Hnisz. Depositing organization: Max Planck Institute for Molecular Genetics. Publication: Hijacking of transcriptional condensates by endogenous retroviruses. Asimi V, Sampath Kumar A, Niskanen H, Riemenschneider C, Hetzel S, Naderi J, Fasching N, Popitsch N, Du M, Kretzmer H, Smith ZD, Weigert R, Walther M, Mamde S, Meierhofer D, Wittler L, Buschow R, Timmermann B, Cisse II, Ameres SL, Meissner A, Hnisz D. Nat Genet. 2022 Aug;54(8):1238-1247. doi: 10.1038/s41588-022-01132-w. Epub 2022 Jul 21. PubMed 35864192.
Backbone
  Vector backbone: pET-45(b+)
  Vector type: Bacterial Expression
Growth in bacteria
  Bacterial resistance: Ampicillin, 100 μg/mL
  Growth temperature: 37°C
  Growth strain: NEB Stable
  Copy number: Low Copy
Gene/Insert
  Gene/Insert name: Sirius-GFP
  Species: M. musculus (mouse)
  Cloning method: Gibson Cloning
Terms and licenses: Academic/Nonprofit Terms; Industry Terms: Not Available to Industry
How to cite: pET-45b-mEGFP was a gift from Denes Hnisz (Addgene plasmid # 185013 ; http://n2t.net/addgene:185013 ; RRID:Addgene_185013)
