[The description below was written by a language model from this plasmid's Addgene catalogue record and pLannotate feature annotations shown in this document.]
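Description:
pET-45b-mEGFP is a bacterial expression plasmid of about 5.9 kb built on the pET-45(b+) backbone, designed for producing a His-tagged green fluorescent protein in E. coli. It replicates from a ColE1/pBR322-type origin and retains the rop gene and the bom mobility region, consistent with the low copy number stated in the record. Selection is by ampicillin through the β-lactamase gene under its own promoter. An f1 phage origin is also present, and the short tetracycline-resistance fragments flagged in the annotation are non-functional pBR322 remnants.

Expression follows the standard pET design. A T7 promoter is followed immediately by a lac operator and the strong T7 gene 10 ribosome binding site, and the plasmid carries its own lacI gene. Transcription is therefore repressed until IPTG is added in a host that supplies T7 RNA polymerase, and it ends at the T7 terminator. The open reading frame begins with a 6xHis tag for metal-affinity purification, followed by a partial match to a TEV protease site and then the fluorescent protein. S-Tag and other short tag fragments are annotated downstream, but the record does not show whether they are translated as part of the product.

The identity of the fluorescent protein is described inconsistently. The plasmid name says mEGFP, while the purpose field, the insert name and the sequence annotation call it Sirius-GFP, an EGFP derivative with robust folding and improved photostability. The listed species of mouse is unlikely to reflect the origin of a GFP variant. The insert was introduced by Gibson assembly. The plasmid serves to make recombinant fluorescent protein, and the associated publication concerns transcriptional condensates, although the record does not state how the protein was used there.
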