Features (pLannotate 1.2.2; 21 found; start..end, strand, type, name):
    378..517     -  misc_feature   bom: basis of mobility region from pBR322
    619..810     -  CDS            rop: Rop protein, which maintains plasmids at low copy number; rop
    827..1207    +  CDS            YPB1_ECOLX: Protein predicted: Swiss-Prot protein existence level 4. From Escherichia coli.
   1269..1333    -  CDS            TcR (fragment): tetracycline efflux protein; tet; confers resistance to tetracycline
   1348..1369    -  protein_bind   CAP binding site: CAP binding activates transcription in the presence of cAMP. E. coli catabolite activator protein
   1382..2464    -  CDS            lacI: lac repressor; lacI; The lac repressor binds to the lac operator to inhibit transcription in E. coli. This inhibition can be relieved by adding lactose or isopropyl-β-D-thiogalactopyranoside (IPTG).
   2465..2542    -  promoter       lacI promoter: lacI
   2550..2829    -  CDS            TcR (fragment): tetracycline efflux protein; tet; confers resistance to tetracycline
   2855..2873    +  promoter       T7 promoter: promoter for bacteriophage T7 RNA polymerase
   2874..2898    +  protein_bind   lac operator: The lac repressor binds to the lac operator to inhibit transcription in E. coli. This inhibition can be relieved by adding lactose or isopropyl-β-D-thiogalactopyranoside (IPTG). lac repressor encoded by lacI
   2913..2935    +  RBS            RBS: efficient ribosome binding site from bacteriophage T7 gene 10 (Olins and Rangwala, 1989)
   2945..2962    +  CDS            6xHis: 6xHis affinity tag
   2972..2988    +  CDS            TEV site (fragment): tobacco etch virus (TEV) protease recognition and cleavage site
   3002..3713    +  CDS            SiriusGFP (fragment): enhanced GFP (EGFP) derivative that exhibits robust folding and enhanced photostability (Zhong et al., 2019) mammalian codon-optimized
   3761..3802    +  CDS            S-Tag (fragment): affinity and epitope tag derived from pancreatic ribonuclease A
   3832..3849    +  CDS            SET1 (fragment): solubility-enhancement tag derived from T7 phage gene 10B
   3857..3904    +  terminator     T7 terminator: transcription terminator for bacteriophage T7 RNA polymerase
   3941..4396    +  rep_origin     f1 ori (sequence partly withheld): f1 bacteriophage origin of replication; arrow indicates direction of (+) strand synthesis
   4511..5371    -  CDS            AmpR: β-lactamase; bla; confers resistance to ampicillin, carbenicillin, and related antibiotics
   5372..5464    -  promoter       AmpR promoter: bla
   5545..192     +  rep_origin     ori (across the origin): high-copy-number ColE1/pMB1/pBR322/pUC origin of replication
>Addgene plasmid #185013 | pET-45b-mEGFP | addgene full sequence | sequence record 364587 | Addgene NGS Result
GAAAGCGCCACGCTTCCCGAAGGGAGAAAGGCGGACAGGTATCCGGTAAGCGGCAGGGTCGGAACAGGAG
AGCGCACGAGGGAGCTTCCAGGGGGAAACGCCTGGTATCTTTATAGTCCTGTCGGGTTTCGCCACCTCTG
ACTTGAGCGTCGATTTTTGTGATGCTCGTCAGGGGGGCGGAGCCTATGGAAAAACGCCAGCAACGCGGCC
TTTTTACGGTTCCTGGCCTTTTGCTGGCCTTTTGCTCACATGTTCTTTCCTGCGTTATCCCCTGATTCTG
TGGATAACCGTATTACCGCCTTTGAGTGAGCTGATACCGCTCGCCGCAGCCGAACGACCGAGCGCAGCGA
GTCAGTGAGCGAGGAAGCGGAAGAGCGCCTGATGCGGTATTTTCTCCTTACGCATCTGTGCGGTATTTCA
CACCGCAATGGTGCACTCTCAGTACAATCTGCTCTGATGCCGCATAGTTAAGCCAGTATACACTCCGCTA
TCGCTACGTGACTGGGTCATGGCTGCGCCCCGACACCCGCCAACACCCGCTGACGCGCCCTGACGGGCTT
GTCTGCTCCCGGCATCCGCTTACAGACAAGCTGTGACCGTCTCCGGGAGCTGCATGTGTCAGAGGTTTTC
ACCGTCATCACCGAAACGCGCGAGGCAGCTGCGGTAAAGCTCATCAGCGTGGTCGTGAAGCGATTCACAG
ATGTCTGCCTGTTCATCCGCGTCCAGCTCGTTGAGTTTCTCCAGAAGCGTTAATGTCTGGCTTCTGATAA
AGCGGGCCATGTTAAGGGCGGTTTTTTCCTGTTTGGTCACTGATGCCTCCGTGTAAGGGGGATTTCTGTT
CATGGGGGTAATGATACCGATGAAACGAGAGAGGATGCTCACGATACGGGTTACTGATGATGAACATGCC
CGGTTACTGGAACGTTGTGAGGGTAAACAACTGGCGGTATGGATGCGGCGGGACCAGAGAAAAATCACTC
AGGGTCAATGCCAGCGCTTCGTTAATACAGATGTAGGTGTTCCACAGGGTAGCCAGCAGCATCCTGCGAT
GCAGATCCGGAACATAATGGTGCAGGGCGCTGACTTCCGCGTTTCCAGACTTTACGAAACACGGAAACCG
AAGACCATTCATGTTGTTGCTCAGGTCGCAGACGTTTTGCAGCAGCAGTCGCTTCACGTTCGCTCGCGTA
TCGGTGATTCATTCTGCTAACCAGTAAGGCAACCCCGCCAGCCTAGCCGGGTCCTCAACGACAGGAGCAC
GATCATGCTAGTCATGCCCCGCGCCCACCGGAAGGAGCTGACTGGGTTGAAGGCTCTCAAGGGCATCGGT
CGAGATCCCGGTGCCTAATGAGTGAGCTAACTTACATTAATTGCGTTGCGCTCACTGCCCGCTTTCCAGT
CGGGAAACCTGTCGTGCCAGCTGCATTAATGAATCGGCCAACGCGCGGGGAGAGGCGGTTTGCGTATTGG
GCGCCAGGGTGGTTTTTCTTTTCACCAGTGAGACGGGCAACAGCTGATTGCCCTTCACCGCCTGGCCCTG
AGAGAGTTGCAGCAAGCGGTCCACGCTGGTTTGCCCCAGCAGGCGAAAATCCTGTTTGATGGTGGTTAAC
GGCGGGATATAACATGAGCTGTCTTCGGTATCGTCGTATCCCACTACCGAGATGTCCGCACCAACGCGCA
GCCCGGACTCGGTAATGGCGCGCATTGCGCCCAGCGCCATCTGATCGTTGGCAACCAGCATCGCAGTGGG
AACGATGCCCTCATTCAGCATTTGCATGGTTTGTTGAAAACCGGACATGGCACTCCAGTCGCCTTCCCGT
TCCGCTATCGGCTGAATTTGATTGCGAGTGAGATATTTATGCCAGCCAGCCAGACGCAGACGCGCCGAGA
CAGAACTTAATGGGCCCGCTAACAGCGCGATTTGCTGGTGACCCAATGCGACCAGATGCTCCACGCCCAG
TCGCGTACCGTCTTCATGGGAGAAAATAATACTGTTGATGGGTGTCTGGTCAGAGACATCAAGAAATAAC
GCCGGAACATTAGTGCAGGCAGCTTCCACAGCAATGGCATCCTGGTCATCCAGCGGATAGTTAATGATCA
GCCCACTGACGCGTTGCGCGAGAAGATTGTGCACCGCCGCTTTACAGGCTTCGACGCCGCTTCGTTCTAC
CATCGACACCACCACGCTGGCACCCAGTTGATCGGCGCGAGATTTAATCGCCGCGACAATTTGCGACGGC
GCGTGCAGGGCCAGACTGGAGGTGGCAACGCCAATCAGCAACGACTGTTTGCCCGCCAGTTGTTGTGCCA
CGCGGTTGGGAATGTAATTCAGCTCCGCCATCGCCGCTTCCACTTTTTCCCGCGTTTTCGCAGAAACGTG
GCTGGCCTGGTTCACCACGCGGGAAACGGTCTGATAAGAGACACCGGCATACTCTGCGACATCGTATAAC
GTTACTGGTTTCACATTCACCACCCTGAATTGACTCTCTTCCGGGCGCTATCATGCCATACCGCGAAAGG
TTTTGCGCCATTCGATGGTGTCCGGGATCTCGACGCTCTCCCTTATGCGACTCCTGCATTAGGAAGCAGC
CCAGTAGTAGGTTGAGGCCGTTGAGCACCGCCGCCGCAAGGAATGGTGCATGCAAGGAGATGGCGCCCAA
CAGTCCCCCGGCCACGGGGCCTGCCACCATACCCACGCCGAAACAAGCGCTCATGAGCCCGAAGTGGCGA
GCCCGATCTTCCCCATCGGTGATGTCGGCGATATAGGCGCCAGCAACCGCACCTGTGGCGCCGGTGATGC
CGGCCACGATGCGTCCGGCGTAGAGGATCGAGATCGATCTCGATCCCGCGAAATTAATACGACTCACTAT
AGGGGAATTGTGAGCGGATAACAATTCCCCTCTAGAAATAATTTTGTTTAACTTTAAGAAGGAGATATAC
CATGCACCATCACCATCACCATGGGATCGAGGAAAACCTGTACTTCCAATCCGGTTCTGGAGTGAGCAAG
GGCGAGGAGCTGTTCACCGGGGTGGTGCCCATCCTGGTCGAGCTGGACGGCGACGTAAACGGCCACAAGT
TCAGCGTGCGCGGCGAGGGCGAGGGCGATGCCACCAACGGCAAGCTGACCCTGAAGTTCATCTGCACCAC
CGGCAAGCTGCCCGTGCCCTGGCCCACCCTCGTGACCACCCTGACCTACGGCGTGCAGTGCTTCAGCCGC
TACCCCGACCACATGAAGCAGCACGACTTCTTCAAGTCCGCCATGCCCGAAGGCTACGTCCAGGAGCGCA
CCATCTCCTTCAAGGACGACGGCACCTACAAGACCCGCGCCGAGGTGAAGTTCGAGGGCGACACCCTGGT
GAACCGCATCGAGCTGAAGGGCATCGACTTCAAGGAGGACGGCAACATCCTGGGGCACAAGCTGGAGTAC
AACTTCAACAGCCACAACGTCTATATCACGGCCGACAAGCAGAAGAACGGCATCAAGGCGAACTTCAAGA
TCCGCCACAACGTCGAGGACGGCAGCGTGCAGCTCGCCGACCACTACCAGCAGAACACCCCCATCGGCGA
CGGCCCCGTGCTGCTGCCCGACAACCACTACCTGAGCACCCAGTCCAAGCTGAGCAAAGACCCCAACGAG
AAGCGCGATCACATGGTCCTGCTGGAGTTCGTGACCGCCGCCGGGATCACTCTCGGCATGGACGAGCTGT
ACACGGCGCGCCTGCAGGTCGACAAGCTTGCGGCCGCACTCGAGTCTGGTAAAGAAACCGCTGCTGCGAA
ATTTGAACGCCAGCACATGGACTCGTCTACTAGCGCAGCTTAATTAACCTAGGCTGCTGCCACCGCTGAG
CAATAACTAGCATAACCCCTTGGGGCCTCTAAACGGGTCTTGAGGGGTTTTTTGCTGAAAGGAGGAACTA
TATCCGGATTGGCGAATGGG
[124 nt withheld, positions 3941-4064]
C
[91 nt withheld, positions 4066-4156]
A
[49 nt withheld, positions 4158-4206]
CCTTTGACGTTGGAGTCCACGTTCTTT
[37 nt withheld, positions 4234-4270]
ACCCTATCTCGGTCTATTCTTTTGATTTATAAGGGATTTTGCCGATTTCGGCCTATTGGTTAAAAAATGA
GCTGATTTAACAAAAATTTAACGCGAATTTTAACAAAATATTAACGTTTACAATTTCTGGCGGCACGATG
GCATGAGATTATCAAAAAGGATCTTCACCTAGATCCTTTTAAATTAAAAATGAAGTTTTAAATCAATCTA
AAGTATATATGAGTAAACTTGGTCTGACAGTTACCAATGCTTAATCAGTGAGGCACCTATCTCAGCGATC
TGTCTATTTCGTTCATCCATAGTTGCCTGACTCCCCGTCGTGTAGATAACTACGATACGGGAGGGCTTAC
CATCTGGCCCCAGTGCTGCAATGATACCGCGAGACCCACGCTCACCGGCTCCAGATTTATCAGCAATAAA
CCAGCCAGCCGGAAGGGCCGAGCGCAGAAGTGGTCCTGCAACTTTATCCGCCTCCATCCAGTCTATTAAT
TGTTGCCGGGAAGCTAGAGTAAGTAGTTCGCCAGTTAATAGTTTGCGCAACGTTGTTGCCATTGCTACAG
GCATCGTGGTGTCACGCTCGTCGTTTGGTATGGCTTCATTCAGCTCCGGTTCCCAACGATCAAGGCGAGT
TACATGATCCCCCATGTTGTGCAAAAAAGCGGTTAGCTCCTTCGGTCCTCCGATCGTTGTCAGAAGTAAG
TTGGCCGCAGTGTTATCACTCATGGTTATGGCAGCACTGCATAATTCTCTTACTGTCATGCCATCCGTAA
GATGCTTTTCTGTGACTGGTGAGTACTCAACCAAGTCATTCTGAGAATAGTGTATGCGGCGACCGAGTTG
CTCTTGCCCGGCGTCAATACGGGATAATACCGCGCCACATAGCAGAACTTTAAAAGTGCTCATCATTGGA
AAACGTTCTTCGGGGCGAAAACTCTCAAGGATCTTACCGCTGTTGAGATCCAGTTCGATGTAACCCACTC
GTGCACCCAACTGATCTTCAGCATCTTTTACTTTCACCAGCGTTTCTGGGTGAGCAAAAACAGGAAGGCA
AAATGCCGCAAAAAAGGGAATAAGGGCGACACGGAAATGTTGAATACTCATACTCTTCCTTTTTCAATCA
TGATTGAAGCATTTATCAGGGTTATTGTCTCATGAGCGGATACATATTTGAATGTATTTAGAAAAATAAA
CAAATAGGTCATGACCAAAATCCCTTAACGTGAGTTTTCGTTCCACTGAGCGTCAGACCCCGTAGAAAAG
ATCAAAGGATCTTCTTGAGATCCTTTTTTTCTGCGCGTAATCTGCTGCTTGCAAACAAAAAAACCACCGC
TACCAGCGGTGGTTTGTTTGCCGGATCAAGAGCTACCAACTCTTTTTCCGAAGGTAACTGGCTTCAGCAG
AGCGCAGATACCAAATACTGTCCTTCTAGTGTAGCCGTAGTTAGGCCACCACTTCAAGAACTCTGTAGCA
CCGCCTACATACCTCGCTCTGCTAATCCTGTTACCAGTGGCTGCTGCCAGTGGCGATAAGTCGTGTCTTA
CCGGGTTGGACTCAAGACGATAGTTACCGGATAAGGCGCAGCGGTCGGGCTGAACGGGGGGTTCGTGCAC
ACAGCCCAGCTTGGAGCGAACGACCTACACCGAACTGAGATACCTACAGCGTGAGCTATGA
